>Addgene plasmid #245962 | NSE-huCof K22Q + rat cof shRNA | addgene full sequence | sequence record 490232 | Addgene NGS Result
CTACAGGGCGCGTCCATTCGCCATTCAGGATCGAATTAATTCTTAATTAACATCATCAATAATATACCTT
ATTTTGGATTGAAGCCAATATGATAATGAGGGGGTGGAGTTTGTGACGTGGCGCGGGGCGTGGGAACGGG
GCGGGTGACGTAGTAGTGTGGCGGAAGTGTGATGTTGCAAGTGTGGCGGAACACATGTAAGCGACGGATG
TGGCAAAAGTGACGTTTTTGGTGTGCGCCGGTGTACACAGGAAGTGACAATTTTCGCGCGGTTTTAGGCG
GATGTTGTAGTAAATTTGGGCGTAACCGAGTAAGATTTGGCCATTTTCGCGGGAAAACTGAATAAGAGGA
AGTGAAATCTGAATAATTTTGTGTTACTCATAGCGCGTAATACTGTAATCTTAAGGGGACAGTAAAGGTG
ATGGCAGGAAGGCAGCCCCCGGAGGTCAAAGGCTGGGCACGCGGGAGGAGAGGCCAGAGTCAGAGGCTGC
GGGTATCTCAGATATGAAGGAAAGATGAGAGAGGCTCAGGAAGAGGTAAGAAAAGACACAAGAGACCAGA
GAAGGGAGAAGAATTAGAGAGGGAGGCAGAGGACCGCTGTCTCTACAGACATAGCTGGTAGAGACTGGGA
GGAAGGGATGAACCCTGAGCGCATGAAGGGAAGGAGGTGGCTGGTGGTATATGGAGGATGTAGCTGGGCC
AGGGAAAAGATCCTGCACTAAAAATCTGAAGCTAAAAATAACAGGACACGGGGTGGAGAGGCGAAAGGAG
GGCAGATTGAGGCAGAGAGACTGAGAGGCCTGGGGATGTGGGCATTCCGGTAGGGCACACAGTTCACTTG
TCTTCTCTTTTTCCAGGAGGCCAAAGATGCTGACCTCAAGAACTCATAATACCCCAGTGGGGACCACCGC
ATTCATAGCCCTGTTACAAGAAGTGGGAGATGTTCCTTTTTGTCCCAGACTGGAAATCCATTACATCCCG
AGGCTCAGGTTCTGTGGTGGTCATCTCTGTGTGGCTTGTTCTGTGGGCCTACCTAAAGTCCTAAGCACAG
CTCTCAAGCAGATCCGAGGCGACTAAGATGCTAGTAGGGGTTGTCTGGAGAGAAGAGCCGAGGAGGTGGG
CTGTGATGGATCAGTTCAGCTTTCAAATAAAAAGGCGTTTTTATATTCTGTGTCGAGTTCGTGAACCCCT
GTGGTGGGCTTCTCCATCTGTCTGGGTTAGTACCTGCCACTATACTGGAATAAGGGGACGCCTGCTTCCC
TCGAGTTGGCTGGACAAGGTTATGAGCATCCGTGTACTTATGGGGTTGCCAGCTTGGTCCTGGATCGCCC
GGGCCCTTCCCCCACCCGTTCGGTTCCCCACCACCACCCGCGCTCGTACGTGCGTCTCCGCCTGCAGCTC
TTGACTCATCGGGGCCCCCGGGTCACATGCGCTCGCTCGGCTCTATAGGCGCCGCCCCCTGCCCACCCCC
CGCCCGCGCTGGGAGCCGCAGCCGCCGCCACTCCTGCTCTCTCTGCGCCGCCGCCGTCACCACCGCCACC
GCCACCGGCTGAGTCTGCAGTCCTCCGAAACGGGCCCTCTAGACTCGAGCGGCCGCTCGAGCCTAAGCTT
GATATCGAATTCACCACCATGGCCTCCGGTGTGGCTGTCTCTGATGGTGTCATCAAGGTGTTCAACGACA
TGAAGGTGCGTCAGAGCTCAACCCCAGAGGAGGTGAAGAAGCGCAAGAAGGCGGTGCTCTTCTGCCTGAG
TGAGGACAAGAAGAACATCATCCTGGAGGAGGGCAAGGAGATCCTGGTGGGCGATGTGGGCCAGACTGTC
GACGATCCCTACGCCACCTTTGTCAAGATGCTGCCAGATAAGGACTGCCGCTATGCCCTCTATGATGCAA
CCTATGAGACCAAGGAGAGCAAGAAGGAGGATCTGGTGTTTATCTTCTGGGCCCCCGAGTCTGCGCCCCT
TAAGAGCAAAATGATTTATGCCAGCTCCAAGGACGCCATCAAGAAGAAGCTGACAGGGATCAAGCATGAA
TTGCAAGCAAACTGCTACGAGGAGGTCAAGGACCGCTGCACCCTGGCAGAGAAGCTGGGGGGCAGTGCGG
TCATCTCCCTGGAGGGCAAGCCTTTGTTATCCCGGGATCCGATGGCCTCCTCCGAGGACGTCATCAAGGA
GTTCATGCGCTTCAAGGTGCGCATGGAGGGCTCCGTGAACGGCCACGAGTTCGAGATCGAGGGCGAGGGC
GAGGGCCGCCCCTACGAGGGCACCCAGACCGCCAAGCTGAAGGTGACCAAGGGCGGCCCCCTGCCCTTCG
CCTGGGACATCCTGTCCCCTCAGTTCCAGTACGGCTCCAAGGCCTACGTGAAGCACCCCGCCGACATCCC
CGACTACTTGAAGCTGTCCTTCCCCGAGGGCTTCAAGTGGGAGCGCGTGATGAACTTCGAGGACGGCGGC
GTGGTGACCGTGACCCAGGACTCCTCCCTGCAGGACGGCGAGTTCATCTACAAGGTGAAGCTGCGCGGCA
CCAACTTCCCCTCCGACGGCCCCGTAATGCAGAAGAAGACCATGGGCTGGGAGGCCTCCACCGAGCGGAT
GTACCCCGAGGACGGCGCCCTGAAGGGCGAGATCAAGATGAGGCTGAAGCTGAAGGACGGCGGCCACTAC
GACGCCGAGGTCAAGACCACCTACATGGCCAAGAAGCCCGTGCAGCTGCCCGGCGCCTACAAGACCGACA
TCAAGCTGGACATCACCTCCCACAACGAGGACTACACCATCGTGGAACAGTACGAGCGCGCCGAGGGCCG
CCACTCCACCGGCGCCTAAGAATTGGCCGCGACTCTAGTGGATCCGAGCTCGGTACCAAGCTTAAGTTTC
TAGATCATAATCAGCCATACCACATTTGTAGAGGTTTTACTTGCTTTAAAAAACCTCCCACACCTCCCCC
TGAACCTGAAACATAAAATGAATGCAATTGTTGTTGTTAACTTGTTTATTGCAGCTTATAATGGTTACAA
ATAAAGCAATAGCATCACAAATTTCACAAATAAAGCATTTTTTTCACTGCATTCTAGTTGTGGTTTGTCC
AAACTCATCAATGTATCTTAATCGACTCGAAGATCCACTAGTAACGGCCGCCAGTGTGCTGGAATTCGCC
CTTCCATGGAATTCGAACGCTGACGTCATCAACCCGCTCCAAGGAATCGCGGGCCCAGTGTCACTAGGCG
GGAACACCCAGCGCGCGTGCGCCCTGGCAGGAAGATGGCTGTGAGGGACAGGGGAGTGGCGCCCTGCAAT
ATTTGCATGTCGCTATGTGTTCTGGGAAATCACCATAAACGTGAAATGTCTTTGGATTTGGGAATCTTAT
AAGTTCTGTATGAGACCACAGATCTAAGGTGTTCAATGACATGAAATTCTCGAGATTTCATGTCATTGAA
CACCTTTTTTTGGAAAGCTTGATATCGAATTCCTGCAGCCCGGGGGATCTGGGCGTGGTTAAGGGTGGGA
AAGAATATATAAGGTGGGGGTCTTATGTAGTTTTGTATCTGTTTTGCAGCAGCCGCCGCCGCCATGAGCA
CCAACTCGTTTGATGGAAGCATTGTGAGCTCATATTTGACAACGCGCATGCCCCCATGGGCCGGGGTGCG
TCAGAATGTGATGGGCTCCAGCATTGATGGTCGCCCCGTCCTGCCCGCAAACTCTACTACCTTGACCTAC
GAGACCGTGTCTGGAACGCCGTTGGAGACTGCAGCCTCCGCCGCCGCTTCAGCCGCTGCAGCCACCGCCC
GCGGGATTGTGACTGACTTTGCTTTCCTGAGCCCGCTTGCAAGCAGTGCAGCTTCCCGTTCATCCGCCCG
CGATGACAAGTTGACGGCTCTTTTGGCACAATTGGATTCTTTGACCCGGGAACTTAATGTCGTTTCTCAG
CAGCTGTTGGATCTGCGCCAGCAGGTTTCTGCCCTGAAGGCTTCCTCCCCTCCCAATGCGGTTTAAAACA
TAAATAAAAAACCAGACTCTGTTTGGATTTGGATCAAGCAAGTGTCTTGCTGTCTTTATTTAGGGGTTTT
GCGCGCGCGGTAGGCCCGGGACCAGCGGTCTCGGTCGTTGAGGGTCCTGTGTATTTTTTCCAGGACGTGG
TAAAGGTGACTCTGGATGTTCAGATACATGGGCATAAGCCCGTCTCTGGGGTGGAGGTAGCACCACTGCA
GAGCTTCATGCTGCGGGGTGGTGTTGTAGATGATCCAGTCGTAGCAGGAGCGCTGGGCGTGGTGCCTAAA
AATGTCTTTCAGTAGCAAGCTGATTGCCAGGGGCAGGCCCTTGGTGTAAGTGTTTACAAAGCGGTTAAGC
TGGGATGGGTGCATACGTGGGGATATGAGATGCATCTTGGACTGTATTTTTAGGTTGGCTATGTTCCCAG
CCATATCCCTCCGGGGATTCATGTTGTGCAGAACCACCAGCACAGTGTATCCGGTGCACTTGGGAAATTT
GTCATGTAGCTTAGAAGGAAATGCGTGGAAGAACTTGGAGACGCCCTTGTGACCTCCAAGATTTTCCATG
CATTCGTCCATAATGATGGCAATGGGCCCACGGGCGGCGGCCTGGGCGAAGATATTTCTGGGATCACTAA
CGTCATAGTTGTGTTCCAGGATGAGATCGTCATAGGCCATTTTTACAAAGCGCGGGCGGAGGGTGCCAGA
CTGCGGTATAATGGTTCCATCCGGCCCAGGGGCGTAGTTACCCTCACAGATTTGCATTTCCCACGCTTTG
AGTTCAGATGGGGGGATCATGTCTACCTGCGGGGCGATGAAGAAAACGGTTTCCGGGGTAGGGGAGATCA
GCTGGGAAGAAAGCAGGTTCCTGAGCAGCTGCGACTTACCGCAGCCGGTGGGCCCGTAAATCACACCTAT
TACCGGCTGCAACTGGTAGTTAAGAGAGCTGCAGCTGCCGTCATCCCTGAGCAGGGGGGCCACTTCGTTA
AGCATGTCCCTGACTCGCATGTTTTCCCTGACCAAATCCGCCAGAAGGCGCTCGCCGCCCAGCGATAGCA
GTTCTTGCAAGGAAGCAAAGTTTTTCAACGGTTTGAGACCGTCCGCCGTAGGCATGCTTTTGAGCGTTTG
ACCAAGCAGTTCCAGGCGGTCCCACAGCTCGGTCACCTGCTCTACGGCATCTCGATCCAGCATATCTCCT
CGTTTCGCGGGTTGGGGCGGCTTTCGCTGTACGGCAGTAGTCGGTGCTCGTCCAGACGGGCCAGGGTCAT
GTCTTTCCACGGGCGCAGGGTCCTCGTCAGCGTAGTCTGGGTCACGGTGAAGGGGTGCGCTCCGGGCTGC
GCGCTGGCCAGGGTGCGCTTGAGGCTGGTCCTGCTGGTGCTGAAGCGCTGCCGGTCTTCGCCCTGCGCGT
CGGCCAGGTAGCATTTGACCATGGTGTCATAGTCCAGCCCCTCCGCGGCGTGGCCCTTGGCGCGCAGCTT
GCCCTTGGAGGAGGCGCCGCACGAGGGGCAGTGCAGACTTTTGAGGGCGTAGAGCTTGGGCGCGAGAAAT
ACCGATTCCGGGGAGTAGGCATCCGCGCCGCAGGCCCCGCAGACGGTCTCGCATTCCACGAGCCAGGTGA
GCTCTGGCCGTTCGGGGTCAAAAACCAGGTTTCCCCCATGCTTTTTGATGCGTTTCTTACCTCTGGTTTC
CATGAGCCGGTGTCCACGCTCGGTGACGAAAAGGCTGTCCGTGTCCCCGTATACAGACTTGAGAGGGAGT
TTAAACGAATTCAATAGCTTGTTGCATGGGCGGCGATATAAAATGCAAGGTGCTGCTCAAAAAATCAGGC
AAAGCCTCGCGCAAAAAAGAAAGCACATCGTAGTCATGCTCATGCAGATAAAGGCAGGTAAGCTCCGGAA
CCACCACAGAAAAAGACACCATTTTTCTCTCAAACATGTCTGCGGGTTTCTGCATAAACACAAAATAAAA
TAACAAAAAAACATTTAAACATTAGAAGCCTGTCTTACAACAGGAAAAACAACCCTTATAAGCATAAGAC
GGACTACGGCCATGCCGGCGTGACCGTAAAAAAACTGGTCACCGTGATTAAAAAGCACCACCGACAGCTC
CTCGGTCATGTCCGGAGTCATAATGTAAGACTCGGTAAACACATCAGGTTGATTCACATCGGTCAGTGCT
AAAAAGCGACCGAAATAGCCCGGGGGAATACATACCCGCAGGCGTAGAGACAACATTACAGCCCCCATAG
GAGGTATAACAAAATTAATAGGAGAGAAAAACACATAAACACCTGAAAAACCCTCCTGCCTAGGCAAAAT
AGCACCCTCCCGCTCCAGAACAACATACAGCGCTTCCACAGCGGCAGCCATAACAGTCAGCCTTACCAGT
AAAAAAGAAAACCTATTAAAAAAACACCACTCGACACGGCACCAGCTCAATCAGTCACAGTGTAAAAAAG
GGCCAAGTGCAGAGCGAGTATATATAGGACTAAAAAATGACGTAACGGTTAAAGTCCACAAAAAACACCC
AGAAAACCGCACGCGAACCTACGCCCAGAAACGAAAGCCAAAAAACCCACAACTTCCTCAAATCGTCACT
TCCGTTTTCCCACGTTACGTCACTTCCCATTTTAAGAAAACTACAATTCCCAACACATACAAGTTACTCC
GCCCTAAAACCTACGTCACCCGCCCCGTTCCCACGCCCCGCGCCACGTCACAAACTCCACCCCCTCATTA
TCATATTGGCTTCAATCCAAAATAAGGTATATTATTGATGATGTTAATTAACATGCATGGATCCATATGC
GGTGTGAAATACCGCACAGATGCGTAAGGAGAAAATACCGCATCAGGCGCTCTTCCGCTTCCTCGCTCAC
TGACTCGCTGCGCTCGGTCGTTCGGCTGCGGCGAGCGGTATCAGCTCACTCAAAGGCGGTAATACGGTTA
TCCACAGAATCAGGGGATAACGCAGGAAAGAACATGTGAGCAAAAGGCCAGCAAAAGGCCAGGAACCGTA
AAAAGGCCGCGTTGCTGGCGTTTTTCCATAGGCTCCGCCCCCCTGACGAGCATCACAAAAATCGACGCTC
AAGTCAGAGGTGGCGAAACCCGACAGGACTATAAAGATACCAGGCGTTTCCCCCTGGAAGCTCCCTCGTG
CGCTCTCCTGTTCCGACCCTGCCGCTTACCGGATACCTGTCCGCCTTTCTCCCTTCGGGAAGCGTGGCGC
TTTCTCATAGCTCACGCTGTAGGTATCTCAGTTCGGTGTAGGTCGTTCGCTCCAAGCTGGGCTGTGTGCA
CGAACCCCCCGTTCAGCCCGACCGCTGCGCCTTATCCGGTAACTATCGTCTTGAGTCCAACCCGGTAAGA
CACGACTTATCGCCACTGGCAGCAGCCACTGGTAACAGGATTAGCAGAGCGAGGTATGTAGGCGGTGCTA
CAGAGTTCTTGAAGTGGTGGCCTAACTACGGCTACACTAGAAGGACAGTATTTGGTATCTGCGCTCTGCT
GAAGCCAGTTACCTTCGGAAAAAGAGTTGGTAGCTCTTGATCCGGCAAACAAACCACCGCTGGTAGCGGT
GGTTTTTTTGTTTGCAAGCAGCAGATTACGCGCAGAAAAAAAGGATCTCAAGAAGATCCTTTGATCTTTT
CTACGGGGTCTGACGCTCAGTGGAACGAAAACTCACGTTAAGGGATTTTGGTCATGAGATTATCAAAAAG
GATCTTCACCTAGATCCTTTTAAATTAAAAATGAAGTTTTAAATCAATCTAAAGTATATATGAGTAAACT
TGGTCTGACAGTTACCAATGCTTAATCAGTGAGGCACCTATCTCAGCGATCTGTCTATTTCGTTCATCCA
TAGTTGCCTGACTCCCCGTCGTGTAGATAACTACGATACGGGAGGGCTTACCATCTGGCCCCAGTGCTGC
AATGATACCGCGAGACCCACGCTCACCGGCTCCAGATTTATCAGCAATAAACCAGCCAGCCGGAAGGGCC
GAGCGCAGAAGTGGTCCTGCAACTTTATCCGCCTCCATCCAGTCTATTAATTGTTGCCGGGAAGCTAGAG
TAAGTAGTTCGCCAGTTAATAGTTTGCGCAACGTTGTTGCCATTGCTGCAGCCATGAGATTATCAAAAAG
GATCTTCACCTAGATCCTTTTCACGTAGAAAGCCAGTCCGCAGAAACGGTGCTGACCCCGGATGAATGTC
AGCTACTGGGCTATCTGGACAAGGGAAAACGCAAGCGCAAAGAGAAAGCAGGTAGCTTGCAGTGGGCTTA
CATGGCGATAGCTAGACTGGGCGGTTTTATGGACAGCAAGCGAACCGGAATTGCCAGCTGGGGCGCCCTC
TGGTAAGGTTGGGAAGCCCTGCAAAGTAAACTGGATGGCTTTCTTGCCGCCAAGGATCTGATGGCGCAGG
GGATCAAGCTCTGATCAAGAGACAGGATGAGGATCGTTTCGCATGATTGAACAAGATGGATTGCACGCAG
GTTCTCCGGCCGCTTGGGTGGAGAGGCTATTCGGCTATGACTGGGCACAACAGACAATCGGCTGCTCTGA
TGCCGCCGTGTTCCGGCTGTCAGCGCAGGGGCGCCCGGTTCTTTTTGTCAAGACCGACCTGTCCGGTGCC
CTGAATGAACTGCAAGACGAGGCAGCGCGGCTATCGTGGCTGGCCACGACGGGCGTTCCTTGCGCAGCTG
TGCTCGACGTTGTCACTGAAGCGGGAAGGGACTGGCTGCTATTGGGCGAAGTGCCGGGGCAGGATCTCCT
GTCATCTCACCTTGCTCCTGCCGAGAAAGTATCCATCATGGCTGATGCAATGCGGCGGCTGCATACGCTT
GATCCGGCTACCTGCCCATTCGACCACCAAGCGAAACATCGCATCGAGCGAGCACGTACTCGGATGGAAG
CCGGTCTTGTCGATCAGGATGATCTGGACGAAGAGCATCAGGGGCTCGCGCCAGCCGAACTGTTCGCCAG
GCTCAAGGCGAGCATGCCCGACGGCGAGGATCTCGTCGTGACCCATGGCGATGCCTGCTTGCCGAATATC
ATGGTGGAAAATGGCCGCTTTTCTGGATTCATCGACTGTGGCCGGCTGGGTGTGGCGGACCGCTATCAGG
ACATAGCGTTGGCTACCCGTGATATTGCTGAAGAGCTTGGCGGCGAATGGGCTGACCGCTTCCTCGTGCT
TTACGGTATCGCCGCTCCCGATTCGCAGCGCATCGCCTTCTATCGCCTTCTTGACGAGTTCTTCTGAATT
TTGTTAAAATTTTTGTTAAATCAGCTCATTTTTTAACCAATAGGCCGAAATCGGCAAAATCCCTTATAAA
TCAAAAGAATAGACCGAGATAGGGT
[37 nt withheld, positions 9336-9372]
AAAGAACGTGGACTCCAACGTCAAAGG
[49 nt withheld, positions 9400-9448]
T
[91 nt withheld, positions 9450-9540]
G
[111 nt withheld, positions 9542-9652]
Features (pLannotate 1.2.2; 20 found; start..end, strand, type, name):
     51..153     +  repeat_region  ITR: inverted terminal repeat of human adenovirus serotype 5 inverted
    241..391     +  misc_signal    Ad5 Ψ: packaging signal for adenovirus serotype 5
   1604..1622    -  misc_feature   MCS (fragment): pBluescript multiple cloning site
   1629..2126    +  CDS            CFL1: COF1_HUMAN - Also known as CFL. Experimental evidence at protein level: Swiss-Prot protein existence level 1. Binds to F-actin and exhibits pH-sensitive F-actin depolymerizing activity (PubMed:11812157). In conjunction with the subcortical maternal complex (SCMC), plays an essential role for zygotes to progress beyond the first embryonic cell divisions via regulation of actin dynamics (PubMed:15580268). Required for the centralization of the mitotic spindle and symmetric division of zygotes (By similarity). Plays a role in the regulation of cell morphology and cytoskeletal organization in epit
   2142..2819    +  CDS            mRFP1: monomeric derivative of DsRed (Campbell et al., 2002) mammalian codon-optimized
   2873..2956    +  CDS            large T antigen (fragment): large T antigen from SV40 (simian virus 40)
   2979..3100    +  polyA_signal   SV40 poly(A) signal: SV40 polyadenylation signal
   3165..3379    +  promoter       H1 promoter: human H1 RNA promoter
   3445..3479    -  misc_feature   MCS (fragment): pBluescript multiple cloning site
   3564..3983    +  CDS            IX: CAP9_ADE05 - Experimental evidence at protein level: Swiss-Prot protein existence level 1. Structural component of the virion that acts as a cement protein on the capsid exterior and forms triskelion structures consisting of three molecules that stabilize three hexon trimers at the center of each icosahedral facet and fixes the peripentonal hexons. Dispensable for assembly. During virus entry, recruits the anterograde motor kinesin-1 to the capsid docked at the nuclear pore complex thereby subjecting the docked capsid to a pulling force. The resulting tension leads to capsid disruption, disper
   4049..5383    -  CDS            IVa2: PKG1_ADE05 - Experimental evidence at protein level: Swiss-Prot protein existence level 1. Component of the packaging machinery which encapsidates the viral DNA into preformed capsids and transcriptional activator of the viral major late promoter (MLP). Binds, along with packaging proteins 2 and 3, to the specific packaging sequence on the left end of viral genomic DNA and displays ATPase activity thereby providing the power stroke of the packaging machinery. The activity of packaging protein IVa2 is stimulated by protein 33K which acts as a terminase. May be the protein that pumps DNA into th
   5756..5917    -  CDS            E4RF2_ADE02 (fragment): Protein predicted: Swiss-Prot protein existence level 4. From Human adenovirus C serotype 2 (HAdV-2) (Human adenovirus 2).
   5968..6351    -  CDS            E4RF1_ADE02: Experimental evidence at protein level: Swiss-Prot protein existence level 1. May modulate tight-junctions functions of infected cells through interactions with PDZ proteins. E4 ORF1 has ben show for Adenovirus 9 to interact with protein involved in tight junction regulation. May play a role in mTOR activation by activating PI3- kinase, thus overriding cellular checkpoint for translation. From Human adenovirus C serotype 2 (HAdV-2) (Human adenovirus 2).
   6661..6763    -  repeat_region  ITR: inverted terminal repeat of human adenovirus serotype 5 inverted
   6783..6837    +  misc_feature   bom (fragment): basis of mobility region from pBR322
   7023..7611    -  rep_origin     ori: high-copy-number ColE1/pMB1/pBR322/pUC origin of replication
   7783..8097    -  CDS            bla(M) (fragment): β-lactamase lacking the signal sequence; bla(M); allows cytosolic expression of β-lactamase
   8142..8411    +  CDS            tnpA (fragment): TN5P_ECOLX - Also known as tnp. Experimental evidence at protein level: Swiss-Prot protein existence level 1. Mediates transposition of transposon Tn5 by a 'cut and paste' mechanism. First, the monomeric transposase binds the 19 bp inverted DNA repeats flanking the transposon. Then, dimerization of the DNA- bound transposase creates a synaptic DNA complex. After nicking of the first DNA strand, excision of the transposon proceeds through a series of intermediates. The transposase then mediates the insertion of the transposon at a new site by strand transfer. The activity of the wild- type tran
   8443..9237    +  CDS            NeoR/KanR: aminoglycoside phosphotransferase from Tn5; aph(3')-II (or nptII); confers resistance to neomycin, kanamycin, and G418 (Geneticin®)
   9307..13      -  rep_origin     f1 ori (across the origin) (sequence partly withheld): f1 bacteriophage origin of replication; arrow indicates direction of (+) strand synthesis
