[The description below was written by a language model from this plasmid's Addgene catalogue record and pLannotate feature annotations shown in this document.]
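Description:
NSE-huCof K22Q + rat cof shRNA is a knockdown-and-replacement construct built on pShuttle NSE, an adenoviral shuttle-type backbone catalogued as a mammalian expression vector. The annotated sequence (about 9.7 kb) carries left and right adenovirus serotype 5 inverted terminal repeats, the Ad5 Ψ packaging signal, and stretches of adenoviral sequence covering protein IX, IVa2 and E4 ORF1/ORF2. In shuttle plasmids of this family such stretches serve as homology arms for recombination into an adenoviral genome, although the record itself does not describe virus production. In bacteria the plasmid replicates from a high-copy ColE1/pUC-type origin and is selected with kanamycin through the Tn5 NeoR/KanR gene. The catalogue also lists that gene as a G418 marker, though no eukaryotic promoter for it is annotated. An f1 origin and remnants of β-lactamase and Tn5 transposase sequence are also present.

The payload combines two units. According to the record, a neuron-specific enolase (NSE) promoter drives human cofilin 1 (CFL1) carrying the K22Q substitution. This promoter is not annotated in the feature table, but presumably lies in the unannotated region upstream of the CFL1 coding sequence. Directly downstream of CFL1 the table shows an mRFP1 coding sequence followed by an SV40 polyadenylation signal, which suggests a red fluorescent cofilin fusion, though the catalogue fields do not mention the tag. Next, a human H1 pol III promoter drives an shRNA targeting rodent cofilin. Together these elements silence endogenous cofilin in rat or mouse neurons while expressing the human K22Q mutant in its place, restricted to neurons, so that the effect of the mutation can be studied without the native protein.
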