Addgene plasmid #245962: NSE-huCof K22Q + rat cof shRNA
Purpose: Silencing of endogenous cofilin in rat/mouse neurons with replacment by neuronal specific expression of K22Q mutant of human cofilin
Depositing lab: James Bamburg. Depositing organization: Colorado State University, Fort Collins.
Backbone
  Vector backbone: pShuttle NSE
  Backbone size w/o insert (bp): 7981
  Vector type: Mammalian Expression
  Selectable markers: Neomycin (select with G418)
Growth in bacteria
  Bacterial resistance: Kanamycin, 50 μg/mL
  Growth temperature: 37°C
  Growth strain: DH5alpha
  Copy number: High Copy
Gene/Insert
  Gene/Insert name: cofilin 1 (cfl1)
  gRNA/shRNA sequence: AAGGTGTTCAATGACATGAAA
  Species: H. sapiens (human)
  Mutation: K22Q
  Entrez Gene: CFL1 (a.k.a. CFL, HEL-S-15, cofilin)
  Promoter: NSE for cofilin K22Q and pol III for shRNA
  Cloning method: Restriction Enzyme; 5′ cloning site Unspecified (unknown if destroyed)
Terms and licenses: Academic/Nonprofit Terms; Industry Terms: Not Available to Industry
How to cite: NSE-huCof K22Q + rat cof shRNA was a gift from James Bamburg (Addgene plasmid # 245962 ; http://n2t.net/addgene:245962 ; RRID:Addgene_245962)
